Addgene plasmid #78476: pUCP30T-eCFP
Purpose: Broad range bacterial fluorescence labeling (ECFP)
Depositing lab: Mariette Barbier. Depositing organization: West Virginia University and School of Medicine. Publication: Rainbow Vectors for Broad-Range Bacterial Fluorescence Labeling. Barbier M, Damron FH. PLoS One. 2016 Mar 3;11(3):e0146827. doi: 10.1371/journal.pone.0146827. eCollection 2016. PubMed 26937640.
Backbone
  Vector backbone: pUCP30T
  Vector type: Bacterial Expression
Growth in bacteria
  Bacterial resistance: Gentamicin, 10 μg/mL
  Growth temperature: 37°C
  Growth strain: DH5alpha
  Copy number: High Copy
Gene/Insert
  Gene/Insert name: eCFP (alt name: Enhanced Cyan Fluorescent Protein)
  Species: Aequorea victoria
Terms and licenses: Academic/Nonprofit Terms; Industry Terms: Not Available to Industry
Depositor comments: Please note that Addgene identified the presence of an eCFP fluorophore rather than the stated eYFP.
How to cite: pUCP30T-eCFP was a gift from Mariette Barbier (Addgene plasmid # 78476 ; http://n2t.net/addgene:78476 ; RRID:Addgene_78476)
