[The description below was written by a language model from this plasmid's Addgene catalogue record and pLannotate feature annotations shown in this document.]
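Description:
pUCP30T-eCFP is a bacterial expression plasmid of about 5 kb, built on the pUCP30T shuttle backbone and intended for fluorescent labelling of a broad range of bacteria. It carries two replication systems: a high-copy ColE1/pUC-type origin for maintenance in E. coli, and the pRO1600 oriV with its cognate Rep protein, a pair derived from a Pseudomonas aeruginosa plasmid that allows replication in Pseudomonas and related hosts. An incP oriT is also present, so the plasmid can be mobilised by conjugation from a donor strain that supplies the transfer functions. Selection is by gentamicin, through the aacC1 gentamicin acetyltransferase gene (GmR) lying downstream of a class 1 integron Pc promoter. The annotation also picks up a β-lactamase fragment, a short lacI fragment and a small RSF-type origin fragment. These appear to be backbone remnants rather than functional parts, and the record lists gentamicin as the only resistance.

The payload is the coding sequence for enhanced cyan fluorescent protein (ECFP), a constitutively fluorescent Aequorea victoria GFP derivative. It is inserted in the lacZα multiple cloning region downstream of the lac promoter, with the CAP binding site and lac operator upstream and a residual lacZα fragment downstream. Because only a fragment of lacI is present, expression is expected to be largely unrepressed in hosts lacking their own lac repressor. The repository notes that sequencing identified an eCFP fluorophore rather than the eYFP originally stated by the depositor. The plasmid belongs to a set of colour-variant vectors for tagging bacteria with distinguishable fluorescent proteins, for example for imaging or tracking of labelled strains.
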