Features (pLannotate 1.2.2; 14 found; start..end, strand, type, name):
     72..660     +  rep_origin     ori: high-copy-number ColE1/pMB1/pBR322/pUC origin of replication
    732..840     -  oriT           oriT: incP origin of transfer
    993..1117    +  rep_origin     RSF ori (fragment): Plasmids containing the RSF 1030 origin of replication can be propagated in E. coli cells that contain additional plasmids with compatible origins.
   1119..1211    +  CDS            lacI (fragment): lac repressor; lacI; The lac repressor binds to the lac operator to inhibit transcription in E. coli. This inhibition can be relieved by adding lactose or isopropyl-β-D-thiogalactopyranoside (IPTG).
   1224..1245    +  protein_bind   CAP binding site: CAP binding activates transcription in the presence of cAMP. E. coli catabolite activator protein
   1260..1290    +  promoter       lac promoter: promoter for the E. coli lac operon
   1298..1314    +  protein_bind   lac operator: The lac repressor binds to the lac operator to inhibit transcription in E. coli. This inhibition can be relieved by adding lactose or isopropyl-β-D-thiogalactopyranoside (IPTG). lac repressor encoded by lacI
   1395..2111    +  CDS            ECFP: ECFP is a basic (constitutively fluorescent) cyan fluorescent protein published in 1996, derived from Aequorea victoria. It has low acid sensitivity.
   2124..2271    +  CDS            lacZα (fragment): LacZα fragment of β-galactosidase; lacZ fragment
   2302..3135    -  CDS            pRO1600 Rep: replication protein for the broad-host-range plasmid pRO1600 from Pseudomonas aeruginosa&nbsp
   3149..3500    +  rep_origin     pRO1600 oriV: broad-host-range origin of replication from Pseudomonas aeruginosa plasmid pRO1600; requires the pRO1600 Rep protein for replication (West et al., 1994)
   3541..3569    +  promoter       Pc promoter: intI1 (promoter lies within the coding sequence); class 1 integron promoter
   3758..4291    +  CDS            GmR: gentamycin acetyltransferase; aacC1; confers resistance to gentamycin
   4368..4920    +  CDS            bla(M) (fragment): β-lactamase lacking the signal sequence; bla(M); allows cytosolic expression of β-lactamase
>Addgene plasmid #78476 | pUCP30T-eCFP | depositor full sequence | sequence record 151520 | pUCP30T-eCFP sequence 5020 bps
ACCAAAATCCCTTAACGTGAGTTTTCGTTCCACTGAGCGTCAGACCCCGTAGAAAAGATCAAAGGATCTT
CTTGAGATCCTTTTTTTCTGCGCGTAATCTGCTGCTTGCAAACAAAAAAACCACCGCTACCAGCGGTGGT
TTGTTTGCCGGATCAAGAGCTACCAACTCTTTTTCCGAAGGTAACTGGCTTCAGCAGAGCGCAGATACCA
AATACTGTCCTTCTAGTGTAGCCGTAGTTAGGCCACCACTTCAAGAACTCTGTAGCACCGCCTACATACC
TCGCTCTGCTAATCCTGTTACCAGTGGCTGCTGCCAGTGGCGATAAGTCGTGTCTTACCGGGTTGGACTC
AAGACGATAGTTACCGGATAAGGCGCAGCGGTCGGGCTGAACGGGGGGTTCGTGCACACAGCCCAGCTTG
GAGCGAACGACCTACACCGAACTGAGATACCTACAGCGTGAGCTATGAGAAAGCGCCACGCTTCCCGAAG
GGAGAAAGGCGGACAGGTATCCGGTAAGCGGCAGGGTCGGAACAGGAGAGCGCACGAGGGAGCTTCCAGG
GGGAAACGCCTGGTATCTTTATAGTCCTGTCGGGTTTCGCCACCTCTGACTTGAGCGTCGATTTTTGTGA
TGCTCGTCAGGGGGGCGGAGCCTATGGAAAAACGCCAGCAACGCGGCCTTTTTACGGTTCCTGGCCTTTT
GCTGGCCTTTTGCTCACATAAGCTAGCTTATCGGCCAGCCTCGCAGAGCAGGATTCCCGTTGAGCACCGC
CAGGTGCGAATAAGGGACAGTGAAGAAGGAACACCCGCTCGCGGGTGGGCCTACTTCACCTATCCTGCCC
GGCTGACGCCGTTGGATACACCAAGGAAAGTCTACACGAACCCTTTGGCAAAATCCTGTATATCGTGCGA
AAAAGGATGGATATACCGAAAAAATCGCTATAATGACCCCGAAGCAGGGTTATGCAGCGGAAAGTATACC
TTAAGGAATCCCCATGTTCTTTCCTGCGTTATCCCCTGATTCTGTGGATAACCGTATTACCGCCTTTGAG
TGAGCTGATACCGCTCGCCGCAGCCGAACGACCGAGCGCAGCGAGTCAGTGAGCGAGGAAGCGGAAGAGC
GCCCAATACGCAAACCGCCTCTCCCCGCGCGTTGGCCGATTCATTAATGCAGCTGGCACGACAGGTTTCC
CGACTGGAAAGCGGGCAGTGAGCGCAACGCAATTAATGTGAGTTAGCTCACTCATTAGGCACCCCAGGCT
TTACACTTTATGCTTCCGGCTCGTATGTTGTGTGGAATTGTGAGCGGATAACAATTTCACACAGGAAACA
GCTATGACATGATTACGAATTCGGCGCGCCAAGAAGGTCTAGAATTAAAGAGGAGAAATTAAGCATGCTG
AGCAAGGGCGAGGAGCTGTTCACCGGGGTGGTGCCCATCCTGGTCGAGCTGGACGGCGACGTAAACGGCC
ACAAGTTCAGCGTGTCCGGCGAGGGCGAGGGCGATGCCACCTACGGCAAGCTGACCCTGAAGTTCATCTG
CACCACCGGCAAGCTGCCCGTGCCCTGGCCCACCCTCGTGACCACCCTGACCTGGGGCGTGCAGTGCTTC
AGCCGCTACCCCGACCACATGAAGCAGCACGACTTCTTCAAGTCCGCCATGCCCGAAGGCTACGTCCAGG
AGCGCACCATCTTCTTCAAGGACGACGGCAACTACAAGACCCGCGCCGAGGTGAAGTTCGAGGGCGACAC
CCTGGTGAACCGCATCGAGCTGAAGGGCATCGACTTCAAGGAGGACGGCAACATCCTGGGGCACAAGCTG
GAGTACAACTACATCAGCCACAACGTCTATATCACCGCCGACAAGCAGAAGAACGGCATCAAGGCCAACT
TCAAGATCCGCCACAACATCGAGGACGGCAGCGTGCAGCTCGCCGACCACTACCAGCAGAACACCCCCAT
CGGCGACGGCCCCGTGCTGCTGCCCGACAACCACTACCTGAGCACCCAGTCCGCCCTGAGCAAAGACCCC
AACGAGAAGCGCGATCACATGGTCCTGCTGGAGTTCGTGACCGCCGCCGGGATCACTCTCGGCATGGACG
AGCTGTACAAGTAATAAGCTTGGCACTGGCCGTCGTTTTACAACGTCGTGACTGGGAAAACCCTGGCGTT
ACCCAACTTAATCGCCTTGCAGCACATCCCCCTTTCGCCAGCTGGCGTAATAGCGAAGAGGCCCGCACCG
ATCGCCCTTCCCAACAGTTGCGCAGCCTGAAAGGCAGGCCGGGCCGTGGTGGCCACGGCCTCTAGGCCAG
ATCCAGCGGCATCTGGGTTAGTCGAGCGCGGGCCGCTTCCCATGTCTCACCAGGGCGAGCCTGTTTCGCG
ATCTCAGCATCTGAAATCTTCCCGGCCTTGCGCTTCGCTGGGGCCTTACCCACCGCCTTGGCGGGCTTCT
TCGGTCCAAAACTGAACAACAGATGTGTGACCTTGCGCCCGGTCTTTCGCTGCGCCCACTCCACCTGTAG
CGGGCTGTGCTCGTTGATCTGCGTCACGGCTGGATCAAGCACTCGCAACTTGAAGTCCTTGATCGAGGGA
TACCGGCCTTCCAGTTGAAACCACTTTCGCAGCTGGTCAATTTCTATTTCGCGCTGGCCGATGCTGTCCC
ATTGCATGAGCAGCTCGTAAAGCCTGATCGCGTGGGTGCTGTCCATCTTGGCCACGTCAGCCAAGGCGTA
TTTGGTGAACTGTTTGGTGAGTTCCGTCAGGTACGGCAGCATGTCTTTGGTGAACCTGAGTTCTACACGG
CCCTCACCCTCCCGGTAGATGATTGTTTGCACCCAGCCGGTAATCATCACACTCGGTCTTTTCCCCTTGC
CATTGGGCTCTTGGGTTAACCGGACTTCCCGCCGTTTCAGGCGCAGGGCCGCTTCTTTGAGCTGGTTGTA
GGAAGATTCGATAGGGACACCCGCCATCGTCGCTATGTCCTCCGCCGTCACTGAATACATCACTTCATCG
GTGACAGGCTCGCTCCTCTTCACCTGGCTAATACAGGCCAGAACGATCCGCTGTTCCTGAACACTGAGGC
GATACGCGGCCTCGACCAGGGCATTGCTTTTGTAAACCATTGGGGGTGAGGCCACGTTCGACATTCCTTG
TGTATAAGGGGACACTGTATCTGCGTCCCACAATACAACAAATCCGTCCCTTTACAACAACAAATCCGTC
CCTTCTTAACAACAAATCCGTCCCTTAATGGCAACAAATCCGTCCCTTTTTAAACTCTACAGGCCACGGA
TTACGTGGCCTGTAGACGTCCTAAAAGGTTTAAAAGGGAAAAGGAAGAAAAGGGTGGAAACGCAAAAAAC
GCACCACTACGTGGCCCCGTTGGGGCCGCATTTGTGCCCCTGAAGGGGCGGGGGAGGCGTCTGGGCAATC
CCCGTTTTACCAGTCCCCTATCGCCGCCTGAGAGGGCGCAGGAAGCGAGTAATCAGGGTATCGAGGCGGA
TTCACCCTTGGCGTCCAACCAGCGGCACCAGCGGCGCGAATTGACATAAGCCTGTTCGGTTCGTAAACTG
TAATGCAAGTAGCGTATGCGCTCACGCAACTGGTCCAGAACCTTGACCGAACGCAGCGGTGGTAACGGCG
CAGTGGCGGTTTTCATGGCTTGTTATGACTGTTTTTTTGTACAGTCTATGCCTCGGGCATCCAAGCAGCA
AGCGCGTTACGCCGTGGGTCGATGTTTGATGTTATGGAGCAGCAACGATGTTACGCAGCAGCAACGATGT
TACGCAGCAGGGCAGTCGCCCTAAAACAAAGTTAGGTGGCTCAAGTATGGGCATCATTCGCACATGTAGG
CTCGGCCCTGACCAAGTCAAATCCATGCGGGCTGCTCTTGATCTTTTCGGTCGTGAGTTCGGAGACGTAG
CCACCTACTCCCAACATCAGCCGGACTCCGATTACCTCGGGAACTTGCTCCGTAGTAAGACATTCATCGC
GCTTGCTGCCTTCGACCAAGAAGCGGTTGTTGGCGCTCTCGCGGCTTACGTTCTGCCCAGGTTTGAGCAG
CCGCGTAGTGAGATCTATATCTATGATCTCGCAGTCTCCGGCGAGCACCGGAGGCAGGGCATTGCCACCG
CGCTCATCAATCTCCTCAAGCATGAGGCCAACGCGCTTGGTGCTTATGTGATCTACGTGCAAGCAGATTA
CGGTGACGATCCCGCAGTGGCTCTCTATACAAAGTTGGGCATACGGGAAGAAGTGATGCACTTTGATATC
GACCCAAGTACCGCCACCTAACAATTCGTTCAAGCCGAGATCGGCTTCCCGGCCGCGGAGTTGTTCGGTA
AATTGTCACAACGCCGCGGCCAATTCGACTCACCAGTCACAGAAAAGCATCTTACGGATGGCATGACAGT
AAGAGAATTATGCAGTGCTGCCATAACCATGAGTGATAACACTGCGGCCAACTTACTTCTGACAACGATC
GGAGGACCGAAGGAGCTAACCGCTTTTTTGCACAACATGGGGGATCATGTAACTCGCCTTGATCGTTGGG
AACCGGAGCTGAATGAAGCCATACCAAACGACGAGCGTGACACCACGATGCCTGTAGCAATGGCAACAAC
GTTGCGCAAACTATTAACTGGCGAACTACTTACTCTAGCTTCCCGGCAACAATTAATAGACTGGATGGAG
GCGGATAAAGTTGCAGGACCACTTCTGCGCTCGGCCCTTCCGGCTGGCTGGTTTATTGCTGATAAATCTG
GAGCCGGTGAGCGTGGGTCTCGCGGTATCATTGCAGCACTGGGGCCAGATGGTAAGCCCTCCCGTATCGT
AGTTATCTACACGACGGGGAGTCAGGCAACTATGGATGAACGAAATAGACAGATCGCTGAGATAGGTGCC
TCACTGATTAAGCATTGGTAACTGTCAGACCAAGTTTACTCATATATACTTTAGATTGATTTAAAACTTC
ATTTTTAATTTAAAAGGATCTAGGTGAAGATCCTTTTTGATAATCTCATG
