>Addgene plasmid #78476 | pUCP30T-eCFP | addgene partial sequence | sequence record 151518 | M13-F20 5'-TGTAAAACGACGGCCAGT-3'
CTCGTCCATGCCGAGAGTGATCCCGGCGGCGGTCACGAACTCCAGCAGGACCATGTGATCGCGCTTCTCG
TTGGGGTCTTTGCTCAGGGCGGACTGGGTGCTCAGGTAGTGGTTGTCGGGCAGCAGCACGGGGCCGTCGC
CGATGGGGGTGTTCTGCTGGTAGTGGTCGGCGAGCTGCACGCTGCCGTCCTCGATGTTGTGGCGGATCTT
GAAGTTGGCCTTGATGCCGTTCTTCTGCTTGTCGGCGGTGATATAGACGTTGTGGCTGATGTAGTTGTAC
TCCAGCTTGTGCCCCAGGATGTTGCCGTCCTCCTTGAAGTCGATGCCCTTCAGCTCGATGCGGTTCACCA
GGGTGTCGCCCTCGAACTTCACCTCGGCGCGGGTCTTGTAGTTGCCGTCGTCCTTGAAGAAGATGGTGCG
CTCCTGGACGTAGCCTTCGGGCATGGCGGACTTGAAGAAGTCGTGCTGCTTCATGTGGTCGGGGTAGCGG
CTGAAGCACTGCACGCCCCAGGTCAGGGTGGTCACGAGGGTGGGCCAGGGCACGGGCAGCTTGCCGGTGG
TGCAGATGAACTTCAGGGTCAGCTTGCCGTAGGTGGCATCGCCCTCGCCCTCGCCGGACACGCTGAACTT
GTGGCCGTTTACGTCGCCGTCCAGCTCGACCAGGATGGGCACCACCCCGGTGAACAGCTCCTCGCCCTTG
CTCAGCATGCTTAATTTCTCCTCTTTAATTCTAGACCTTCTTGGCGCGCCGAATTCGTAATCATGTCATA
GCTGTTTCCTGTGTGAA
