>Addgene plasmid #78476 | pUCP30T-eCFP | addgene partial sequence | sequence record 151519 | M13-Rev 5'-CAGGAAACAGCTATGACC-3'
AGAGGAGAAATTAAGCATGCTGAGCAAGGGCGAGGAGCTGTTCACCGGGGTGGTGCCCATCCTGGTCGAG
CTGGACGGCGACGTAAACGGCCACAAGTTCAGCGTGTCCGGCGAGGGCGAGGGCGATGCCACCTACGGCA
AGCTGACCCTGAAGTTCATCTGCACCACCGGCAAGCTGCCCGTGCCCTGGCCCACCCTCGTGACCACCCT
GACCTGGGGCGTGCAGTGCTTCAGCCGCTACCCCGACCACATGAAGCAGCACGACTTCTTCAAGTCCGCC
ATGCCCGAAGGCTACGTCCAGGAGCGCACCATCTTCTTCAAGGACGACGGCAACTACAAGACCCGCGCCG
AGGTGAAGTTCGAGGGCGACACCCTGGTGAACCGCATCGAGCTGAAGGGCATCGACTTCAAGGAGGACGG
CAACATCCTGGGGCACAAGCTGGAGTACAACTACATCAGCCACAACGTCTATATCACCGCCGACAAGCAG
AAGAACGGCATCAAGGCCAACTTCAAGATCCGCCACAACATCGAGGACGGCAGCGTGCAGCTCGCCGACC
ACTACCAGCAGAACACCCCCATCGGCGACGGCCCCGTGCTGCTGCCCGACAACCACTACCTGAGCACCCA
GTCCGCCCTGAGCAAAGACCCCAACGAGAAGCGCGATCACATGGTCCTGCTGGAGTTCGTGACCGCCGCC
GGGATCACTCTCGGCATGGACGAGCTGTACAAGTAATAAGCTTGGCACTGGCCGTCGTTTTACAACGTCG
TGACTGGGAAAACCCTGGCGTTACCCAACTTAATCGCCTTGCAGCACATCCC
